>Addgene plasmid #134218 | pKM610 | addgene full sequence | sequence record 272283 | Addgene NGS Result
ACGCTACTTGCATTACAGTTTACGAACCGAACAGGCTTATGTCAACTGGGTTCGTGCCTTCATCCGTTTC
CACGGTGTGCGTCACCCGGCAACCTTGGGCAGCAGCGAAGTCGCCATAACTTCGTATAGCATACATTATA
CGAAGTTATCTGTAACTATAACGGTCCTAAGGTAGCGAGTTTAAACACTAGTATCGATTCGCGACCTACT
CCGGAATATTAATAGATCATGGAGATAATTAAAATGATAACCATCTCGCAAATAAATAAGTATTTTACTG
TTTTCGTAACAGTTTTGTAATAAAAAAACCTATAAATATTCCGGATTATTCATACCGTCCCACCATCGGG
CGCGGATCCATGCCTGTTAAAAGATCACTGAAGTTGGATGGTCTGTTAGAAGAAAATTCATTTGATCCTT
CAAAAATCACAAGGAAGAAAAGTGTTATAACTTATTCTCCAACAACTGGAACTTGTCAAATGAGTCTATT
TGCTTCTCCCACAAGTTCTGAAGAGCAAAAGCACAGAAATGGACTATCAAATGAAAAGAGAAAAAAATTG
AATCACCCCAGTTTAACTGAAAGCAAAGAATCTACAACAAAAGACAATGATGAATTCATGATGTTGCTAT
CAAAAGTTGAGAAATTGTCAGAAGAAATCATGGAGATAATGCAAAATTTAAGTAGTATACAGGCTTTGGA
GGGCAGTAGAGAGCTTGAAAATCTCATTGGAATCTCCTGTGCATCACATTTCTTAAAAAGAGAAATGCAG
AAAACCAAAGAACTAATGACAAAAGTGAATAAACAAAAACTGTTTGAAAAGAGTACAGGACTTCCTCACA
AAGCATCACGTCATCTTGACAGCTATGAATTCCTTAAAGCCATTTTAAACTGACAATTCAAAGGCCTACG
TCGACGAGCTCACTTGTCGCGGCCGCTTTCGAATCTAGAGCCTGCAGTCTCGACAAGCTTGTCGAGAAGT
ACTAGAGGATCATAATCAGCCATACCACATTTGTAGAGGTTTTACTTGCTTTAAAAAACCTCCCACACCT
CCCCCTGAACCTGAAACATAAAATGAATGCAATTGTTGTTGTTAACTTGTTTATTGCAGCTTATAATGGT
TACAAATAAAGCAATAGCATCACAAATTTCACAAATAAAGCATTTTTTTCACTGCATTCTAGTTGTGGTT
TGTCCAAACTCATCAATGTATCTTATCATGTCTGGATCTGATCACTGCTTGAGCCTAGAAGATCCGGCTG
CTAACAAAGCCCGAAAGGAAGCTGAGTTGGCTGCTGCCACCGCTGAGCAATAACTATCATAACCCCTAGG
GTATACCCATCTAATTGGAACCAGATAAGTGAAATCTAGTTCCAAACTATTTTGTCATTTTTAATTTTCG
TATTAGCTTACGACGCTACACCCAGTTCCCATCTATTTTGTCACTCTTCCCTAAATAATCCTTAAAAACT
CCATTTCCACCCCTCCCAGTTCCCAACTATTTTGTCCGCCCACAACCGGTTGACTTGGGTCAACTGTCAG
ACCAAGTTTACTCATATATACTTTAGATTGATTTAAAACTTCATTTTTAATTTAAAAGGATCTAGGTGAA
GATCCTTTTTGATAATCTCATGACCAAAATCCCTTAACGTGAGTTTTCGTTCCACTGAGCGTCAGACCCC
GTAGAAAAGATCAAAGGATCTTCTTGAGATCCTTTTTTTCTGCGCGTAATCTGCTGCTTGCAAACAAAAA
AACCACCGCTACCAGCGGTGGTTTGTTTGCCGGATCAAGAGCTACCAACTCTTTTTCCGAAGGTAACTGG
CTTCAGCAGAGCGCAGATACCAAATACTGTTCTTCTAGTGTAGCCGTAGTTAGGCCACCACTTCAAGAAC
TCTGTAGCACCGCCTACATACCTCGCTCTGCTAATCCTGTTACCAGTGGCTGCTGCCAGTGGCGATAAGT
CGTGTCTTACCGGGTTGGACTCAAGACGATAGTTACCGGATAAGGCGCAGCGGTCGGGCTGAACGGGGGG
TTCGTGCACACAGCCCAGCTTGGAGCGAACGACCTACACCGAACTGAGATACCTACAGCGTGAGCTATGA
GAAAGCGCCACGCTTCCCGAAGGGAGAAAGGCGGACAGGTATCCGGTAAGCGGCAGGGTCGGAACAGGAG
AGCGCACGAGGGAGCTTCCAGGGGGAAACGCCTGGTATCTTTATAGTCCTGTCGGGTTTCGCCACCTCTG
ACTTGAGCGTCGATTTTTGTGATGCTCGTCAGGGGGGCGGAGCCTATGGAAAAACGCCAGCAACGCGGCC
TTTTTACGGTTCCTGGCCTTTTGCTGGCCTTTTGCTCACATGTTCTTTCCTGCGTTATCCCCTGATTGAC
TTGGGTCGCTCTTCCTGTGGATGCGCAGATGCCCTGCGTAAGCGGGTGTGGGCGGACAATAAAGTCTTAA
ACTGAACAAAATAGATCTAAACTATGACAATAAAGTCTTAAACTAGACAGAATAGTTGTAAACTGAAATC
AGTCCAGTTATGCTGTGAAAAAGCATACTGGACTTTTGTTATGGCTAAAGCAAACTCTTCATTTTCTGAA
GTGCAAATTGCCCGTCGTATTAAAGAGGGGCGTGGCCAAGGGCATGTAAAGACTATATTCGCGGCGTTGT
GACAATTTACCGAACAACTCCGCGGCCGGGAAGCCGATCTCGGCTTGAACGAATTGTTAGGTGGCGGTAC
TTGGGTCGATATCAAAGTGCATCACTTCTTCCCGTATGCCCAACTTTGTATAGAGAGCCACTGCGGGATC
GTCACCGTAATCTGCTTGCACGTAGATCACATAAGCACCAAGCGCGTTGGCCTCATGCTTGAGGAGATTG
ATGAGCGCGGTGGCAATGCCCTGCCTCCGGTGCTCGCCGGAGACTGCGAGATCATAGATATAGATCTCAC
TACGCGGCTGCTCAAACTTGGGCAGAACGTAAGCCGCGAGAGCGCCAACAACCGCTTCTTGGTCGAAGGC
AGCAAGCGCGATGAATGTCTTACTACGGAGCAAGTTCCCGAGGTAATCGGAGTCCGGCTGATGTTGGGAG
TAGGTGGCTACGTCTCCGAACTCACGACCGAAAAGATCAAGAGCAGCCCGCATGGATTTGACTTGGTCAG
GGCCGAGCCTACATGTGCGAATGATGCCCATACTTGAGCCACCTAACTTTGTTTTAGGGCGACTGCCCTG
CTGCGTAACATCGTTGCTGCTGCGTAACATCGTTGCTGCTCCATAACATCAAACATCGACCCACGGCGTA
ACGCGCTTGCTGCTTGGATGCCCGAGGCATAGACTGTACAAAAAAACAGTCATAACAAGCCATGAAAACC
GCCACTGCGCCGTTACCACCGCTGCGTTCGGTCAAGGTTCTGGACCAGTTGCGTGAGCGCAT
Features (pLannotate 1.2.2; 12 found; start..end, strand, type, name):
     17..45      -  promoter       Pc promoter: intI1 (promoter lies within the coding sequence); class 1 integron promoter
    116..149     +  protein_bind   loxP: Cre-mediated recombination occurs in the 8-bp core sequence (GCATACAT). Cre recombinase
    226..317     +  promoter       polyhedrin promoter: polh from Autographa californica; promoter for the baculovirus polyhedrin gene
    360..890     +  CDS            ITGB3BP: CENPR_HUMAN - Also known as CENPR, NRIF3. Experimental evidence at protein level: Swiss-Prot protein existence level 1. Transcription coregulator that can have both coactivator and corepressor functions. Isoform 1, but not other isoforms, is involved in the coactivation of nuclear receptors for retinoid X (RXRs) and thyroid hormone (TRs) in a ligand-dependent fashion. In contrast, it does not coactivate nuclear receptors for retinoic acid, vitamin D, progesterone receptor, nor glucocorticoid. Acts as a coactivator for estrogen receptor alpha. Acts as a transcriptional corepressor via its inter
    988..1071    +  CDS            large T antigen (fragment): large T antigen from SV40 (simian virus 40)
   1094..1228    +  polyA_signal   SV40 poly(A) signal: SV40 polyadenylation signal
   1257..1306    +  CDS            SET1 (fragment): solubility-enhancement tag derived from T7 phage gene 10B
   1349..1514    -  mobile_element Tn7L: mini-Tn7 element (left end of the Tn7 transposon) Tn7
   1704..2292    +  rep_origin     ori: high-copy-number ColE1/pMB1/pBR322/pUC origin of replication
   2427..2650    -  mobile_element Tn7R: mini-Tn7 element (right end of the Tn7 transposon) Tn7
   2717..3250    -  CDS            GmR: gentamycin acetyltransferase; aacC1; confers resistance to gentamycin
   3352..3420    +  CDS            int (fragment): INT2_ECOLX - Protein inferred from homology: Swiss-Prot protein existence level 3. Putative integrase believed to be involved in the insertion of antibiotic resistance genes into plasmids and transposons. From Escherichia coli.
