[The description below was written by a language model from this plasmid's Addgene catalogue record and pLannotate feature annotations shown in this document.]
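Description:
pKM610 is an insect-cell expression plasmid built on the pACEBac1 backbone and used to produce human CENP-R (gene symbol ITGB3BP, also called NRIF3) through the baculovirus system. In bacteria the 3.4 kb plasmid replicates from a high-copy ColE1/pUC-type origin. Selection is with gentamicin, conferred by the aacC1 acetyltransferase gene, which is driven by a class 1 integron Pc promoter. The short integrase fragment annotated next to the marker is probably a remnant of the integron from which the resistance cassette was derived.

The payload is an untagged CENP-R coding sequence cloned between BamHI and MfeI sites, downstream of the Autographa californica polyhedrin promoter. This very late baculoviral promoter gives strong expression in infected insect cells. An SV40 polyadenylation signal follows the insert. The small large T antigen fragment annotated just before it is likely part of that SV40 terminator region, and the short SET1 hit is also a fragment-level match rather than a tag fused to the insert.

The Tn7L and Tn7R ends allow the segment carrying the expression cassette and gentamicin marker to be moved by Tn7 transposition into a baculoviral bacmid in a suitable E. coli strain, and the bacmid is then used to generate recombinant virus. A single loxP site upstream of the promoter allows Cre-mediated fusion with other loxP-bearing plasmids of the same vector family to assemble multigene constructs.

The associated work concerns interactions among centromere and kinetochore proteins. This suggests the untagged CENP-R is meant for recombinant production, possibly co-expressed with tagged partner proteins, although the record states only baculovirus expression of CENP-R.
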