Addgene plasmid #134218: pKM610
Purpose: Baculovirus expression of CENP-R
Depositing lab: Iain Cheeseman. Depositing organization: Whitehead Institute for Biomedical Research. Publication: The CENP-L-N Complex Forms a Critical Node in an Integrated Meshwork of Interactions at the Centromere-Kinetochore Interface. McKinley KL, Sekulic N, Guo LY, Tsinman T, Black BE, Cheeseman IM. Mol Cell. 2015 Dec 17;60(6):886-98. doi: 10.1016/j.molcel.2015.10.027. Epub 2015 Nov 19. PubMed 26698661.
Backbone
  Vector backbone: pACEBac1
  Vector type: Insect Expression
Growth in bacteria
  Bacterial resistance: Gentamicin, 10 μg/mL
  Growth temperature: 37°C
  Growth strain: DH5alpha
  Copy number: High Copy
Gene/Insert
  Gene/Insert name: CENP-R untagged
  Species: H. sapiens (human)
  Cloning method: Restriction Enzyme; 5′ cloning site BamHI (unknown if destroyed); 3′ cloning site MFEI (unknown if destroyed)
Terms and licenses: Academic/Nonprofit Terms; Industry Terms: Not Available to Industry
How to cite: pKM610 was a gift from Iain Cheeseman (Addgene plasmid # 134218 ; http://n2t.net/addgene:134218 ; RRID:Addgene_134218)
